>Addgene plasmid #112585 | pHAT4 | depositor full sequence | sequence record 212050 | Full Sequence
TAATACGACTCACTATAGGGAATTGTGAGCGGATAACAATTCCTCTAGAAATAATTTTGTTTAACTTTAA
GAAGGAGATATATCCATGAACACCATTCATCACCATCACCATCACAACACTAGTGGATCTGGTGGTGGTG
GCGGCCGCCTGGTTCCGAGGGGATCCATGTCTGAAAACCTGTACTTCCAGGGTTCCATGGATATCGAATT
CGTCGACCTCGAGGGATCCGGGCCCTCTAGATGCGGCCGCATGCATAAGCTTGAGTATTCTATAGTGTCA
CCTAAATCCCAGCTTGATCCGGCTGCTAACAAAGCCCGAAAGGAAGCTGAGTTGGCTGCTGCCACCGCTG
AGCAATAACTAGCATAACCCCTTGGGGCCTCTAAACGGGTCTTGAGGGGTTTTTTGCTGAAAGGAGGAAC
TATATCCGGATAACCTGGCGTAATAGCGAAGAGGCCCGCACCGATCGCCCTTCCCAACAGTTGCGCAGCC
TGAATGGCGAATGGAAATTGTAAACGTTAATATTTTGTTAAAATTCGCGTTAAATATTTGTTAAATCAGC
TCATTTTTTAACCAATAGGCCGAAATCGGCAAAATCCCTTATAAATCAAAAGAATAGACCGAGATAGGGT
[37 nt withheld, positions 631-667]
AAAGAACGTGGACTCCAACGTCAAAGG
[35 nt withheld, positions 695-729]
AGCTTGCATGCCTGCAGGTCGGAAGCATAAAGTGTAAAGCCTGGGGTGCCTAATGAGTGAGCTAACTCAC
ATTAATTGCGTTGCGCTCACTGCCCGCTTTCCAGTCGGGAAACCTGTCGTGCCAGCTGCATTAATGAATC
GGCCAACGCGCGGGGAGAGGCGGTTTGCGTATTGGGCGCCAGGGTGGTTTTTCTTTTCACCAGTGAGACG
GGCAACAGCTGATTGCCCTTCACCGCCTGGCCCTGAGAGAGTTGCAGCAAGCGGTCCACGCTGGTTTGCC
CCAGCAGGCGAAAATCCTGTTTGATGGTGGTTGACGGCGGGATATAACATGAGCTGTCTTCGGTATCGTC
GTATCCCACTACCGAGATATCCGCACCAACGCGCAGCCCGGACTCGGTAATGGCGCGCATTGCGCCCAGC
GCCATCTGATCGTTGGCAACCAGCATCGCAGTGGGAACGATGCCCTCATTCAGCATTTGCATGGTTTGTT
GAAAACCGGACATGGCACTCCAGTCGCCTTCCCGTTCCGCTATCGGCTGAATTTGATTGCGAGTGAGATA
TTTATGCCAGCCAGCCAGACGCAGACGCGCCGAGACAGAACTTAATGGGCCCGCTAACAGCGCGATTTGC
TGGTGACCCAATGCGACCAGATGCTCCACGCCCAGTCGCGTACCGTCTTCATGGGAGAAAATAATACTGT
TGATGGGTGTCTGGTCAGAGACATCAAGAAATAACGCCGGAACATTAGTGCAGGCAGCTTCCACAGCAAT
GGCATCCTGGTCATCCAGCGGATAGTTAATGATCAGCCCACTGACGCGTTGCGCGAGAAGATTGTGCACC
GCCGCTTTACAGGCTTCGACGCCGCTTCGTTCTACCATCGACACCACCACGCTGGCACCCAGTTGATCGG
CGCGAGATTTAATCGCCGCGACAATTTGCGACGGCGCGTGCAGGGCCAGACTGGAGGTGGCAACGCCAAT
CAGCAACGACTGTTTGCCCGCCAGTTGTTGTGCCACGCGGTTGGGAATGTAATTCAGCTCCGCCATCGCC
GCTTCCACTTTTTCCCGCGTTTTCGCAGAAACGTGGCTGGCCTGGTTCACCACGCGGGAAACGGTCTGAT
AAGAGACACCGGCATACTCTGCGACATCGTATAACGTTACTGGTTTCACATTCACCACCCTGAATTGACT
CTCTTCCGGGCGCTATCATGCCATACCGCGAAAGGTTTTGCACCATTCGATGGTGTCGGGTACCGAGCTC
GAATT
[32 nt withheld, positions 1995-2026]
CGGTCGAGGTGCCGTAAAGCT
[56 nt withheld, positions 2048-2103]
G
[124 nt withheld, positions 2105-2228]
CGCCTGATGCGGTATTTTCTCCTTACGCATCTGTGCGGTATTTCACACCGCATATGGTGCACTCTCAGTA
CAATCTGCTCTGATGCCGCATAGTTAAGCCAGCCCCGACACCCGCCAACACCCGCTGACGCGCCCTGACG
GGCTTGTCTGCTCCCGGCATCCGCTTACAGACAAGCTGTGACCGTCTCCGGGAGCTGCATGTGTCAGAGG
TTTTCACCGTCATCACCGAAACGCGCGAGACGAAAGGGCCTCGTGATACGCCTATTTTTATAGGTTAATG
TCATGATAATAATGGTTTCTTAGACGTCAGGTGGCACTTTTCGGGGAAATGTGCGCGGAACCCCTATTTG
TTTATTTTTCTAAATACATTCAAATATGTATCCGCTCATGAGACAATAACCCTGATAAATGCTTCAATAA
TATTGAAAAAGGAAGAGTATGAGTATTCAACATTTCCGTGTCGCCCTTATTCCCTTTTTTGCGGCATTTT
GCCTTCCTGTTTTTGCTCACCCAGAAACGCTGGTGAAAGTAAAAGATGCTGAAGATCAGTTGGGTGCACG
AGTGGGTTACATCGAACTGGATCTCAACAGCGGTAAGATCCTTGAGAGTTTTCGCCCCGAAGAACGTTTT
CCAATGATGAGCACTTTTAAAGTTCTGCTATGTCATACACTATTATCCCGTATTGACGCCGGGCAAGAGC
AACTCGGTCGCCGGGCGCGGTATTCTCAGAATGACTTGGTTGAGTACTCACCAGTCACAGAAAAGCATCT
TACGGATGGCATGACAGTAAGAGAATTATGCAGTGCTGCCATAACCATGAGTGATAACACTGCGGCCAAC
TTACTTCTGACAACGATCGGAGGACCGAAGGAGCTAACCGCTTTTTTGCACAACATGGGGGATCATGTAA
CTCGCCTTGATCGTTGGGAACCGGAGCTGAATGAAGCCATACCAAACGACGAGCGTGACACCACGATGCC
TGTAGCAATGGCAACAACGTTGCGCAAACTATTAACTGGCGAACTACTTACTCTAGCTTCCCGGCAACAA
TTAATAGACTGGATGGAGGCGGATAAAGTTGCAGGACCACTTCTGCGCTCGGCCCTTCCGGCTGGCTGGT
TTATTGCTGATAAATCTGGAGCCGGTGAGCGTGGGTCTCGCGGTATCATTGCAGCACTGGGGCCAGATGG
TAAGCCCTCCCGTATCGTAGTTATCTACACGACGGGGAGTCAGGCAACTATGGATGAACGAAATAGACAG
ATCGCTGAGATAGGTGCCTCACTGATTAAGCATTGGTAACTGTCAGACCAAGTTTACTCATATATACTTT
AGATTGATTTAAAACTTCATTTTTAATTTAAAAGGATCTAGGTGAAGATCCTTTTTGATAATCTCATGAC
CAAAATCCCTTAACGTGAGTTTTCGTTCCACTGAGCGTCAGACCCCGTAGAAAAGATCAAAGGATCTTCT
TGAGATCCTTTTTTTCTGCGCGTAATCTGCTGCTTGCAAACAAAAAAACCACCGCTACCAGCGGTGGTTT
GTTTGCCGGATCAAGAGCTACCAACTCTTTTTCCGAAGGTAACTGGCTTCAGCAGAGCGCAGATACCAAA
TACTGTCCTTCTAGTGTAGCCGTAGTTAGGCCACCACTTCAAGAACTCTGTAGCACCGCCTACATACCTC
GCTCTGCTAATCCTGTTACCAGTGGCTGCTGCCAGTGGCGATAAGTCGTGTCTTACCGGGTTGGACTCAA
GACGATAGTTACCGGATAAGGCGCAGCGGTCGGGCTGAACGGGGGGTTCGTGCACACAGCCCAGCTTGGA
GCGAACGACCTACACCGAACTGAGATACCTACAGCGTGAGCTATGAGAAAGCGCCACGCTTCCCGAAGGG
AGAAAGGCGGACAGGTATCCGGTAAGCGGCAGGGTCGGAACAGGAGAGCGCACGAGGGAGCTTCCAGGGG
GAAACGCCTGGTATCTTTATAGTCCTGTCGGGTTTCGCCACCTCTGACTTGAGCGTCGATTTTTGTGATG
CTCGTCAGGGGGGCGGAGCCTATGGAAAAACGCCAGCAACGCGGCCTTTTTACGGTTCCTGGCCTTTTGC
TGGCCTTTTGCTCACATGTTCTTTCCTGCGTTATCCCCTGATTCTGTGGATAACCGTATTACCGCCTTTG
AGTGAGCTGATACCGCTCGCCGCAGCCGAACGACCGAGCGCAGCGAGTCAGTGAGCGAGGAAGCGGAAGA
GCGCCCAATACGCAAACCGCCTCTCCCCGCGCGTTGGCCGATTCATTAATGCAGCTGAT
Features (pLannotate 1.2.2; 23 found; start..end, strand, type, name):
      1..19      +  promoter       T7 promoter: promoter for bacteriophage T7 RNA polymerase
     19..43      +  protein_bind   lac operator: The lac repressor binds to the lac operator to inhibit transcription in E. coli. This inhibition can be relieved by adding lactose or isopropyl-β-D-thiogalactopyranoside (IPTG). lac repressor encoded by lacI
     56..78      +  RBS            RBS: efficient ribosome binding site from bacteriophage T7 gene 10 (Olins and Rangwala, 1989)
     98..115     +  CDS            7xHis (fragment): 6xHis affinity tag
    173..191     +  CDS            TEV site (fragment): tobacco etch virus (TEV) protease recognition and cleavage site
    269..287     -  promoter       SP6 promoter: promoter for bacteriophage SP6 RNA polymerase
    302..351     +  CDS            SET1 (fragment): solubility-enhancement tag derived from T7 phage gene 10B
    359..406     +  terminator     T7 terminator: transcription terminator for bacteriophage T7 RNA polymerase
    435..501     +  CDS            lacZα (fragment): LacZα fragment of β-galactosidase; lacZ fragment
    505..729     -  rep_origin     M13 ori (fragment) (sequence partly withheld): M13 bacteriophage origin of replication; arrow indicates direction of (+) strand synthesis
    730..750     -  misc_feature   MCS (fragment): pUC18/19 multiple cloning site
    749..767     -  promoter       lac UV5 promoter (fragment): E. coli lac promoter with an "up" mutation
    782..803     -  protein_bind   CAP binding site: CAP binding activates transcription in the presence of cAMP. E. coli catabolite activator protein
    816..1898    -  CDS            lacI: lac repressor; lacI; The lac repressor binds to the lac operator to inhibit transcription in E. coli. This inhibition can be relieved by adding lactose or isopropyl-β-D-thiogalactopyranoside (IPTG).
   1899..1976    -  promoter       lacIq promoter: lacI (mutant); In the lacIq allele, a single base change in the promoter boosts expression of the lacI gene about 10-fold.
   1976..1994    -  misc_feature   MCS (fragment): pUC18/19 multiple cloning site
   1995..2228    -  rep_origin     f1 ori (fragment) (sequence partly withheld): f1 bacteriophage origin of replication; arrow indicates direction of (+) strand synthesis
   2231..2330    -  misc_feature   bom (fragment): basis of mobility region from pBR322
   2432..2467    -  CDS            rop (fragment): Rop protein, which maintains plasmids at low copy number; rop
   2562..2666    +  promoter       AmpR promoter: bla
   2667..3527    +  CDS            AmpR: β-lactamase; bla; confers resistance to ampicillin, carbenicillin, and related antibiotics
   3698..4286    +  rep_origin     ori: high-copy-number ColE1/pMB1/pBR322/pUC origin of replication
   4469..4525    +  CDS            lacI (fragment): lac repressor; lacI; The lac repressor binds to the lac operator to inhibit transcription in E. coli. This inhibition can be relieved by adding lactose or isopropyl-β-D-thiogalactopyranoside (IPTG).
