>Addgene plasmid #112585 | pHAT4 | addgene full sequence | sequence record 220265 | Addgene NGS Result
TAATACGACTCACTATAGGGAATTGTGAGCGGATAACAATTCCTCTAGAAATAATTTTGTTTAACTTTAA
GAAGGAGATATATCCATGAACACCATTCATCACCATCACCATCACAACACTAGTGGATCTGGTGGTGGTG
GCGGCCGCCTGGTTCCGAGGGGATCCATGTCTGAAAACCTGTACTTCCAGGGTTCCATGGATATCGAATT
CGTCGACCTCGAGGGATCCGGGCCCTCTAGATGCGGCCGCATGCATAAGCTTGAGTATTCTATAGTGTCA
CCTAAATCCCAGCTTGATCCGGCTGCTAACAAAGCCCGAAAGGAAGCTGAGTTGGCTGCTGCCACCGCTG
AGCAATAACTAGCATAACCCCTTGGGGCCTCTAAACGGGTCTTGAGGGGTTTTTTGCTGAAAGGAGGAAC
TATATCCGGATAACCTGGCGTAATAGCGAAGAGGCCCGCACCGATCGCCCTTCCCAACAGTTGCGCAGCC
TGAATGGCGAATGGAAATTGTAAGCGTTAATATTTTGTTAAAATTCGCGTTAAATTTTTGTTAAATCAGC
TCATTTTTTAACCAATAGGCCGAAATCGGCAAAATCCCTTATAAATCAAAAGAATAGACCGAGATAGGGT
[37 nt withheld, positions 631-667]
AAAGAACGTGGACTCCAACGTCAAAGG
[32 nt withheld, positions 695-726]
AGCTTGCATGCCTGCAGGTCGGAAGCATAAAGTGTAAAGCCTGGGGTGCCTAATGAGTGAGCTAACTTAC
ATTAATTGCGTTGCGCTCACTGCCCGCTTTCCAGTCGGGAAACCTGTCGTGCCAGCTGCATTAATGAATC
GGCCAACGCGCGGGGAGAGGCGGTTTGCGTATTGGGCGCCAGGGTGGTTTTTCTTTTCACCAGTGAGACG
GGCAACAGCTGATTGCCCTTCACCGCCTGGCCCTGAGAGAGTTGCAGCAAGCGGTCCACGCTGGTTTGCC
CCAGCAGGCGAAAATCCTGTTTGATGGTGGTTAACGGCGGGATATAACATGAGCTGTCTTCGGTATCGTC
GTATCCCACTACCGAGATATCCGCACCAACGCGCAGCCCGGACTCGGTAATGGCGCGCATTGCGCCCAGC
GCCATCTGATCGTTGGCAACCAGCATCGCAGTGGGAACGATGCCCTCATTCAGCATTTGCATGGTTTGTT
GAAAACCGGACATGGCACTCCAGTCGCCTTCCCGTTCCGCTATCGGCTGAATTTGATTGCGAGTGAGATA
TTTATGCCAGCCAGCCAGACGCAGACGCGCCGAGACAGAACTTAATGGGCCCGCTAACAGCGCGATTTGC
TGGTGACCCAATGCGACCAGATGCTCCACGCCCAGTCGCGTACCGTCTTCATGGGAGAAAATAATACTGT
TGATGGGTGTCTGGTCAGAGACATCAAGAAATAACGCCGGAACATTAGTGCAGGCAGCTTCCACAGCAAT
GGCATCCTGGTCATCCAGCGGATAGTTAATGATCAGCCCACTGACGCGTTGCGCGAGAAGATTGTGCACC
GCCGCTTTACAGGCTTCGACGCCGCTTCGTTCTACCATCGACACCACCACGCTGGCACCCAGTTGATCGG
CGCGAGATTTAATCGCCGCGACAATTTGCGACGGCGCGTGCAGGGCCAGACTGGAGGTGGCAACGCCAAT
CAGCAACGACTGTTTGCCCGCCAGTTGTTGTGCCACGCGGTTGGGAATGTAATTCAGCTCCGCCATCGCC
GCTTCCACTTTTTCCCGCGTTTTCGCAGAAACGTGGCTGGCCTGGTTCACCACGCGGGAAACGGTCTGAT
AAGAGACACCGGCATACTCTGCGACATCGTATAACGTTACTGGTTTCACATTCACCACCCTGAATTGACT
CTCTTCCGGGCGCTATCATGCCATACCGCGAAAGGTTTTGCACCATTCGATGGTGTCGGGTACCGAGCTC
GAATTGTGAACCATCACCCT
[91 nt withheld, positions 2007-2097]
G
[124 nt withheld, positions 2099-2222]
CCTGATGCGGTATTTTCTCCTTACGCATCTGTGCGGTATTTCACACCGCATATGGTGCACTCTCAGTACA
ATCTGCTCTGATGCCGCATAGTTAAGCCAGCCCCGACACCCGCCAACACCCGCTGACGCGCCCTGACGGG
CTTGTCTGCTCCCGGCATCCGCTTACAGACAAGCTGTGACCGTCTCCGGGAGCTGCATGTGTCAGAGGTT
TTCACCGTCATCACCGAAACGCGCGAGACGAAAGGGCCTCGTGATACGCCTATTTTTATAGGTTAATGTC
ATGATAATAATGGTTTCTTAGACGTCAGGTGGCACTTTTCGGGGAAATGTGCGCGGAACCCCTATTTGTT
TATTTTTCTAAATACATTCAAATATGTATCCGCTCATGAGACAATAACCCTGATAAATGCTTCAATAATA
TTGAAAAAGGAAGAGTATGAGTATTCAACATTTCCGTGTCGCCCTTATTCCCTTTTTTGCGGCATTTTGC
CTTCCTGTTTTTGCTCACCCAGAAACGCTGGTGAAAGTAAAAGATGCTGAAGATCAGTTGGGTGCACGAG
TGGGTTACATCGAACTGGATCTCAACAGCGGTAAGATCCTTGAGAGTTTTCGCCCCGAAGAACGTTTTCC
AATGATGAGCACTTTTAAAGTTCTGCTATGTGGCGCGGTATTATCCCGTATTGACGCCGGGCAAGAGCAA
CTCGGTCGCCGCATACACTATTCTCAGAATGACTTGGTTGAGTACTCACCAGTCACAGAAAAGCATCTTA
CGGATGGCATGACAGTAAGAGAATTATGCAGTGCTGCCATAACCATGAGTGATAACACTGCGGCCAACTT
ACTTCTGACAACGATCGGAGGACCGAAGGAGCTAACCGCTTTTTTGCACAACATGGGGGATCATGTAACT
CGCCTTGATCGTTGGGAACCGGAGCTGAATGAAGCCATACCAAACGACGAGCGTGACACCACGATGCCTG
TAGCAATGGCAACAACGTTGCGCAAACTATTAACTGGCGAACTACTTACTCTAGCTTCCCGGCAACAATT
AATAGACTGGATGGAGGCGGATAAAGTTGCAGGACCACTTCTGCGCTCGGCCCTTCCGGCTGGCTGGTTT
ATTGCTGATAAATCTGGAGCCGGTGAGCGTGGGTCTCGCGGTATCATTGCAGCACTGGGGCCAGATGGTA
AGCCCTCCCGTATCGTAGTTATCTACACGACGGGGAGTCAGGCAACTATGGATGAACGAAATAGACAGAT
CGCTGAGATAGGTGCCTCACTGATTAAGCATTGGTAACTGTCAGACCAAGTTTACTCATATATACTTTAG
ATTGATTTAAAACTTCATTTTTAATTTAAAAGGATCTAGGTGAAGATCCTTTTTGATAATCTCATGACCA
AAATCCCTTAACGTGAGTTTTCGTTCCACTGAGCGTCAGACCCCGTAGAAAAGATCAAAGGATCTTCTTG
AGATCCTTTTTTTCTGCGCGTAATCTGCTGCTTGCAAACAAAAAAACCACCGCTACCAGCGGTGGTTTGT
TTGCCGGATCAAGAGCTACCAACTCTTTTTCCGAAGGTAACTGGCTTCAGCAGAGCGCAGATACCAAATA
CTGTTCTTCTAGTGTAGCCGTAGTTAGGCCACCACTTCAAGAACTCTGTAGCACCGCCTACATACCTCGC
TCTGCTAATCCTGTTACCAGTGGCTGCTGCCAGTGGCGATAAGTCGTGTCTTACCGGGTTGGACTCAAGA
CGATAGTTACCGGATAAGGCGCAGCGGTCGGGCTGAACGGGGGGTTCGTGCACACAGCCCAGCTTGGAGC
GAACGACCTACACCGAACTGAGATACCTACAGCGTGAGCTATGAGAAAGCGCCACGCTTCCCGAAGGGAG
AAAGGCGGACAGGTATCCGGTAAGCGGCAGGGTCGGAACAGGAGAGCGCACGAGGGAGCTTCCAGGGGGA
AACGCCTGGTATCTTTATAGTCCTGTCGGGTTTCGCCACCTCTGACTTGAGCGTCGATTTTTGTGATGCT
CGTCAGGGGGGCGGAGCCTATGGAAAAACGCCAGCAACGCGGCCTTTTTACGGTTCCTGGCCTTTTGCTG
GCCTTTTGCTCACATGTTCTTTCCTGCGTTATCCCCTGATTCTGTGGATAACCGTATTACCGCCTTTGAG
TGAGCTGATACCGCTCGCCGCAGCCGAACGACCGAGCGCAGCGAGTCAGTGAGCGAGGAAGCGGAAGAGC
GCCCAATACGCAAACCGCCTCTCCCCGCGCGTTGGCCGATTCATTAATGCAGCTGAT
Features (pLannotate 1.2.2; 23 found; start..end, strand, type, name):
      1..19      +  promoter       T7 promoter: promoter for bacteriophage T7 RNA polymerase
     19..43      +  protein_bind   lac operator: The lac repressor binds to the lac operator to inhibit transcription in E. coli. This inhibition can be relieved by adding lactose or isopropyl-β-D-thiogalactopyranoside (IPTG). lac repressor encoded by lacI
     56..78      +  RBS            RBS: efficient ribosome binding site from bacteriophage T7 gene 10 (Olins and Rangwala, 1989)
     98..115     +  CDS            7xHis (fragment): 6xHis affinity tag
    173..191     +  CDS            TEV site (fragment): tobacco etch virus (TEV) protease recognition and cleavage site
    269..287     -  promoter       SP6 promoter: promoter for bacteriophage SP6 RNA polymerase
    302..351     +  CDS            SET1 (fragment): solubility-enhancement tag derived from T7 phage gene 10B
    359..406     +  terminator     T7 terminator: transcription terminator for bacteriophage T7 RNA polymerase
    435..501     +  CDS            lacZα (fragment): LacZα fragment of β-galactosidase; lacZ fragment
    505..726     -  rep_origin     M13 ori (fragment) (sequence partly withheld): M13 bacteriophage origin of replication; arrow indicates direction of (+) strand synthesis
    727..747     -  misc_feature   MCS (fragment): pUC18/19 multiple cloning site
    746..764     -  promoter       lac UV5 promoter (fragment): E. coli lac promoter with an "up" mutation
    779..800     -  protein_bind   CAP binding site: CAP binding activates transcription in the presence of cAMP. E. coli catabolite activator protein
    813..1895    -  CDS            lacI: lac repressor; lacI; The lac repressor binds to the lac operator to inhibit transcription in E. coli. This inhibition can be relieved by adding lactose or isopropyl-β-D-thiogalactopyranoside (IPTG).
   1896..1973    -  promoter       lacIq promoter: lacI (mutant); In the lacIq allele, a single base change in the promoter boosts expression of the lacI gene about 10-fold.
   1973..1991    -  misc_feature   MCS (fragment): pUC18/19 multiple cloning site
   1992..2222    -  rep_origin     f1 ori (fragment) (sequence partly withheld): f1 bacteriophage origin of replication; arrow indicates direction of (+) strand synthesis
   2223..2322    -  misc_feature   bom (fragment): basis of mobility region from pBR322
   2424..2459    -  CDS            rop (fragment): Rop protein, which maintains plasmids at low copy number; rop
   2554..2658    +  promoter       AmpR promoter: bla
   2659..3519    +  CDS            AmpR: β-lactamase; bla; confers resistance to ampicillin, carbenicillin, and related antibiotics
   3690..4278    +  rep_origin     ori: high-copy-number ColE1/pMB1/pBR322/pUC origin of replication
   4461..4517    +  CDS            lacI (fragment): lac repressor; lacI; The lac repressor binds to the lac operator to inhibit transcription in E. coli. This inhibition can be relieved by adding lactose or isopropyl-β-D-thiogalactopyranoside (IPTG).
