[The description below was written by a language model from this plasmid's Addgene catalogue record and pLannotate feature annotations shown in this document.]
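Description:
pHAT4 is an empty bacterial expression backbone derived from pBAT4, designed for producing recombinant proteins in E. coli as N-terminal 6His-tagged fusions whose tag can be removed with thrombin or TEV protease. It carries no insert. The plasmid is maintained from a high-copy ColE1/pUC-type origin and selected with ampicillin through the β-lactamase (AmpR) gene and its own promoter. Only a short remnant of rop is annotated, which fits the recorded high copy number.

The expression cassette begins with a T7 promoter immediately followed by a lac operator (a T7lac arrangement), then the efficient ribosome binding site from phage T7 gene 10, a His-tag coding segment, a TEV protease recognition site, and a downstream T7 terminator. The thrombin site stated in the catalogue entry is not separately annotated in the feature tables, and the cloning sites between the TEV site and the terminator are likewise not listed. A full-length lacI gene driven by the lacIq promoter supplies abundant lac repressor from the plasmid itself. The repressor keeps transcription off until IPTG or lactose is added, in a host that supplies T7 RNA polymerase.

The remaining annotations are short fragments: an antisense SP6 promoter, a piece of T7 gene 10 sequence, lacZα, the pUC MCS, bom, and split M13/f1 origin segments flanking the lacI cassette. These look like leftovers of the vector's construction rather than functional parts. The two sequence records, depositor-supplied and repository-sequenced, differ by only a few nucleotides in length and yield the same set of features.
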