Addgene plasmid #112585: pHAT4
Purpose: (Empty Backbone) Used for expression of protein in E. coli as Thrombin and TEV cleavable N-terminal 6His-tag fusions
Depositing lab: Marko Hyvönen & Johan Peränen. Depositing organization: University of Cambridge. Publication: T7 vectors with modified T7lac promoter for expression of proteins in Escherichia coli. Peranen J, Rikkonen M, Hyvonen M, Kaariainen L. Anal Biochem. 1996 May 1;236(2):371-3. S0003269796901876 PubMed 8660525.
Backbone
  Vector backbone: pBAT4
  Vector type: Bacterial Expression
  Tag / fusion protein: 6His (N terminal on backbone)
Growth in bacteria
  Bacterial resistance: Ampicillin, 100 μg/mL
  Growth temperature: 37°C
  Growth strain: DH5alpha
  Copy number: High Copy
Gene/Insert
  Gene/Insert name: None
  Tag / fusion protein: 6His (N terminal on backbone)
Terms and licenses: Academic/Nonprofit Terms; Industry Terms: Not Available to Industry
How to cite: pHAT4 was a gift from Marko Hyvönen & Johan Peränen (Addgene plasmid # 112585 ; http://n2t.net/addgene:112585 ; RRID:Addgene_112585)
